>Addgene plasmid #12613 | pB1H2 | depositor full sequence | sequence record 7375 | Author sequence
GAATTGCAAAAAAATATTGACAACATAAAAAACTTTGTGTTATACTTGTAACGCTACATGGAGATTAACT
CAATCTAGCTAGAGAGGCTTTACACTTTATGCTTCCGGCTCGTATAATGTGTGGAATTGTGAGCGGATAA
CAATTTCACACAGGAAACAGCTATGACCATGATTACGGATTCACTGGAACTCTAAACCAAAGAGAGGACA
CAATGCAGGGTTCTGTGACAGAGTTTCTAAAACCGCGCCTGGTTGATATCGAGCAAGTGAGTTCGACGCA
CGCCAAGGTGACCCTTGAGCCTTTAGAGCGTGGCTTTGGCCATACTCTGGGTAACGCACTGCGCCGTATT
CTGCTCTCATCGATGCCGGGTTGCGCGGTGACCGAGGTTGAGATTGATGGTGTACTACATGAGTACAGCA
CCAAAGAAGGCGTTCAGGAAGATATCCTGGAAATCCTGCTCAACCTGAAAGGGCTGGCGGTGAGAGTTCA
GGGCAAAGATGAAGTTATTCTTACCTTGAATAAATCTGGCATTGGCCCTGTGACTGCAGCCGATATCACC
CACGACGGTGATGTCGAAATCGTCAAGCCGCAGCACGTGATCTGCCACCTGACCGATGAGAACGCGTCTA
TTAGCATGCGTATCAAAGTTCAGCGCGGTCGTGGTTATGTGCCGGCTTCTACCCGAATTCATTCGGAAGA
AGATGAGCGCCCAATCGGCCGTCTGCTGGTCGACGCATGCTACAGCCCTGTGGAGCGTATTGCCTACAAT
GTTGAAGCAGCGCGTGTAGAACAGCGTACCGACCTGGACAAGCTGGTCATCGAAATGGAAACCAACGGCA
CAATCGATCCTGAAGAGGCGATTCGTCGTGCGGCAACCATTCTGGCTGAACAACTGGAAGCGTTCGTTGA
CTTACGTGATGTACGTCAGCCTGAAGTGAAAGAAGAGAAACCAGAGGCGGCCGCGGACTACAAGGATGAC
GACGACAAGTTCCGGACCGGTTCCAAGACACCCCCCCATGGTACCAAGCCCTACGTAAAGATCACCGAAC
AACCGGCAGGAAAGGCGCTAAGGTTTCGCTACGAGTGCGAGGGACGCTCGGCGGGATCCATTCCGGGCGT
GAACTCTACGCCGGAGAACAAGACCTATCCGACAATCGAAATTGTGGGCTACAAGGGACGCGCCGTAGTT
GTTGTCTCCTGCGTCACAAAGGATACGCCATATCGTCCTCATCCCCACAATTTAGTTGGCAAGGAGGGCT
GCAAGAAGGGCGTCTGTACACTGGAGATCAACAGTGAGACAATGCGAGCGGTGTTCAGTAACTTGGGTAT
CCAGTGTGTCAAAAAGAAGGACATTGAGGCGGCGCTCAAGGCGCGCGAGGAGATCCGTGTGGATCCGTTT
AAGACTGGCTTTTCGCATCGTTTCCAGCCCTCGAGCATAGATCTGAATTCGGTGCGATTGTGCTTTCAAG
TATTCATGGAGAGCGAGCAGAAGGGTCGATTCACCTCGCCACTGCCGCCGGTAGTTTCGGAGCCCATCTT
CGATAAGAAGGCCATGTCCGACCTGGTCATCTGCCGGCTGTGTAGCTGCTCGGCCACCGTTTTCGGCAAC
ACCCAGATCATCCTGCTCTGCGAGAAGGTGGCCAAGGAGGACATCTCCGTGCGATTCTTTGAGGAGAAGA
ATGGCCAGAGTGTTTGGGAGGCCTTTGGTGACTTCCAGCACACGGATGTCCACAAGCAGACTGCCATTAC
CTTTAAGACGCCGCGCTATCATACCCTGGACATCACAGAGCCCGCCAAGGTTTTTATTCAACTGCGACGT
CCCTCGGATGGAGTTACCAGCGAGGCCCTGCCCTTCGAGTACGTGCCAATGGACTCAGATCCAGCGCACT
TGAGGCGGAAACGTCAGAAGTAACCTAGGATCCTCTAGAGACTAGAAAAAGGCCGACAAGTCCCGCTCCG
CTGAAGATCCTGGCGTAATAGCGAAGAGGCCCGCACCGATCGCCCTTCCCAACAGTTGCGCAGCCTGAAT
GGCGAATGGG
[124 nt withheld, positions 2041-2164]
C
[91 nt withheld, positions 2166-2256]
A
[49 nt withheld, positions 2258-2306]
CCTTTGACGTTGGAGTCCACGTTCTTT
[37 nt withheld, positions 2334-2370]
ACCCTATCTCGGTCTATTCTTTTGATTTATAAGGGATTTTGCCGATTTCGGCCTATTGGTTAAAAAATGA
GCTGATTTAACAAAAATTTAACGCGAATTTTAACAAAATATTAACGCTTACAATTTAGGTGGCACTTTTC
GGGGAAATGTGCGCGGAACCCCTATTTGTTTATTTTTCTAAATACATTCAAATATGTATCCGCTCATGAG
ACAATAACCCTGATAAATGCTTCAATAATATTGAAAAAGGAAGAGTATGAGTATTCAACATTTCCGTGTC
GCCCTTATTCCCTTTTTTGCGGCATTTTGCCTTCCTGTTTTTGCTCACCCAGAAACGCTGGTGAAAGTAA
AAGATGCTGAAGATCAGTTGGGTGCACGAGTGGGTTACATCGAACTGGATCTCAACAGCGGTAAGATCCT
TGAGAGTTTTCGCCCCGAAGAACGTTTTCCAATGATGAGCACTTTTAAAGTTCTGCTATGTGGCGCGGTA
TTATCCCGTATTGACGCCGGGCAAGAGCAACTCGGTCGCCGCATACACTATTCTCAGAATGACTTGGTTG
AGTACTCACCAGTCACAGAAAAGCATCTTACGGATGGCATGACAGTAAGAGAATTATGCAGTGCTGCCAT
AACCATGAGTGATAACACTGCGGCCAACTTACTTCTGACAACGATCGGAGGACCGAAGGAGCTAACCGCT
TTTTTGCACAACATGGGGGATCATGTAACTCGCCTTGATCGTTGGGAACCGGAGCTGAATGAAGCCATAC
CAAACGACGAGCGTGACACCACGATGCCTGTAGCAATGGCAACAACGTTGCGCAAACTATTAACTGGCGA
ACTACTTACTCTAGCTTCCCGGCAACAATTAATAGACTGGATGGAGGCGGATAAAGTTGCAGGACCACTT
CTGCGCTCGGCCCTTCCGGCTGGCTGGTTTATTGCTGATAAATCTGGAGCCGGTGAGCGTGGGTCTCGCG
GTATCATTGCAGCACTGGGGCCAGATGGTAAGCCCTCCCGTATCGTAGTTATCTACACGACGGGGAGTCA
GGCAACTATGGATGAACGAAATAGACAGATCGCTGAGATAGGTGCCTCACTGATTAAGCATTGGTAACTG
TCAGACCAAGTTTACTCATATATACTTTAGATTGATTTAAAACTTCATTTTTAATTTAAAAGGATCTAGG
TGAAGATCCTTTTTGATAATCTCATGACCAAAATCCCTTAACGTGAGTTTTCGTTCCACTGAGCGTCAGA
CCCCGTAGAAAAGATCAAAGGATCTTCTTGAGATCCTTTTTTTCTGCGCGTAATCTGCTGCTTGCAAACA
AAAAAACCACCGCTACCAGCGGTGGTTTGTTTGCCGGATCAAGAGCTACCAACTCTTTTTCCGAAGGTAA
CTGGCTTCAGCAGAGCGCAGATACCAAATACTGTCCTTCTAGTGTAGCCGTAGTTAGGCCACCACTTCAA
GAACTCTGTAGCACCGCCTACATACCTCGCTCTGCTAATCCTGTTACCAGTGGCTGCTGCCAGTGGCGAT
AAGTCGTGTCTTACCGGGTTGGACTCAAGACGATAGTTACCGGATAAGGCGCAGCGGTCGGGCTGAACGG
GGGGTTCGTGCACACAGCCCAGCTTGGAGCGAACGACCTACACCGAACTGAGATACCTACAGCGTGAGCT
ATGAGAAAGCGCCACGCTTCCCGAAGGGAGAAAGGCGGACAGGTATCCGGTAAGCGGCAGGGTCGGAACA
GGAGAGCGCACGAGGGAGCTTCCAGGGGGAAACGCCTGGTATCTTTATAGTCCTGTCGGGTTTCGCCACC
TCTGACTTGAGCGTCGATTTTTGTGATGCTCGTCAGGGGGGCGGAGCCTATGGAAAAACGCCAGCAACGC
GGCCTTTTTACGGTTCCTGGCCTTTTGCTGGCCTTTTGCTCACATGTTCTTTCCTGCGTTATCCCCTGAT
TCTGTGGATAACCGTATTACCGCCTTTGAGTGAGCTGATACCGCTCGCCGCAGCCGAACGACCGAGCGCA
GCGAGTCAGTGAGCGAGGAAGCGGAAGAGCGCCTGATGCGGTATTTTCTCCTTACGCATCTGTGCGGTAT
TTCACACCGCATATGGTGCACTCTCAGTACAATCTGCTCTGATGCCGCATAGTTAAGCCAGTATACACTC
CGCTATCGCTACGTGACTGGGTCATGGCTGCGCCCCGACACCCGCCAACACCCGCTGACGCGCCCTGACG
GGCTTGTCTGCTCCCGGCATCCGCTTACAGACAAGCTGTGACCGTCTCCGGGAGCTGCATGTGTCAGAGG
TTTTCACCGTCATCACCGAAACGCGCGAGGCAGCTGCGGTAAAGCTCATCAGCGTGGTCGTGAAGCGATT
CACAGATGTCTGCCTGTTCATCCGCGTCCAGCTCGTTGAGTTTCTCCAGAAGCGTTAATGTCTGGCTTCT
GATAAAGCGGGCCATGTTAAGGGCGGTTTTTTCCTGTTTGGTCACTGATGCCTCCGTGTAAGGGGGATTT
CTGTTCATGGGGGTAATGATACCGATGAAACGAGAGAGGATGCTCACGATACGGGTTACTGATGATGAAC
ATGCCCGGTTACTGGAACGG
Features (pLannotate 1.2.2; 14 found; start..end, strand, type, name):
     89..119     +  promoter       lac UV5 promoter: E. coli lac promoter with an "up" mutation
    127..143     +  protein_bind   lac operator: The lac repressor binds to the lac operator to inhibit transcription in E. coli. This inhibition can be relieved by adding lactose or isopropyl-β-D-thiogalactopyranoside (IPTG). lac repressor encoded by lacI
    163..187     +  CDS            lacZα (fragment): LacZα fragment of β-galactosidase; lacZ fragment
    213..956     +  CDS            rpoA (fragment): RPOA_ECO24 - Experimental evidence at protein level: Swiss-Prot protein existence level 1. DNA-dependent RNA polymerase catalyzes the transcription of DNA into RNA using the four ribonucleoside triphosphates as substrates. From Escherichia coli O139:H28 (strain E24377A / ETEC).
    966..989     +  CDS            3xFLAG (fragment): three tandem FLAG® epitope tags, followed by an enterokinase cleavage site
   1026..1901    +  CDS            dl (fragment): DORS_DROME - Experimental evidence at protein level: Swiss-Prot protein existence level 1. Embryonic developmental protein (PubMed:2598266, PubMed:10072776). The lateral or ventral identity of a cell depends upon the concentration of this protein in its nucleus during the blastoderm stage (PubMed:2598266). A morphogenetic protein that specifically binds to the kappa B-related consensus sequence 5'- GRGAAAANCC-3', located in the enhancer region of zygotic genes such as Zen, Twist, Snail and Decapentaplegic. Mediates an immune response in larvae (PubMed:10072776). Part of a signaling pathway inv
   1970..2036    +  CDS            lacZα (fragment): LacZα fragment of β-galactosidase; lacZ fragment
   2041..2469    +  rep_origin     f1 ori (sequence partly withheld): f1 bacteriophage origin of replication; arrow indicates direction of (+) strand synthesis
   2522..2626    +  promoter       AmpR promoter: bla
   2627..3487    +  CDS            AmpR: β-lactamase; bla; confers resistance to ampicillin, carbenicillin, and related antibiotics
   3658..4246    +  rep_origin     ori: high-copy-number ColE1/pMB1/pBR322/pUC origin of replication
   4432..4572    -  misc_feature   bom: basis of mobility region from pBR322
   4674..4865    -  CDS            rop: Rop protein, which maintains plasmids at low copy number; rop
   4906..4980    +  CDS            mbeC (fragment): MBEC_ECOLX - Experimental evidence at protein level: Swiss-Prot protein existence level 1. Required for efficient mobilization of ColE1 plasmid and is thus essential to promote the specific transfer of the plasmid during conjugation. Probably functions by inducing DNA bending, helping the MbeA relaxase to melt the DNA around the nic site and cleave the phosphodiester bond. Binds specifically double-stranded DNA (dsDNA) containing the ColE1 oriT but does not recognize the inverted repeat (IR). From Escherichia coli.
