[The description below was written by a language model from this plasmid's Addgene catalogue record and pLannotate feature annotations shown in this document.]
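Description:
pB1H2 is a bacterial expression plasmid that serves as the "bait" vector of a bacterial one-hybrid system for determining the DNA-binding specificity of transcription factors. The deposited version is about 5 kb and carries the Rel homology region (RHR) of Drosophila melanogaster Dorsal (dl, CG6667), an insert of roughly 0.9 kb cloned between KpnI and AvrII sites that both remain intact. It is maintained in E. coli under ampicillin selection (β-lactamase with its own promoter) and replicates from a ColE1/pMB1-type origin. The catalogue lists it as high copy, although the feature table also detects rop, the bom region and a fragment of mbeC, which are pBR322/ColE1-derived elements; Rop normally moderates copy number. An f1 origin is also present, which in principle allows production of single-stranded DNA.

The expression cassette is driven by the lac UV5 promoter with a downstream lac operator, so transcription is subject to lac repressor control and inducible with IPTG. After a short lacZα remnant, the annotated reading frame contains a fragment of E. coli rpoA (the α subunit of RNA polymerase), followed by a FLAG epitope and then the Dorsal RHR. This arrangement produces an α-subunit–FLAG–DNA-binding-domain fusion. In a one-hybrid assay, such a fusion recruits RNA polymerase to a weak promoter when the DNA-binding domain recognises an adjacent target site on a separate reporter plasmid, activating selectable reporter genes and allowing preferred binding sites to be recovered from a randomised library. The FLAG tag allows detection of the fusion protein. The retained cloning sites should allow the Dorsal segment to be exchanged for other DNA-binding domains.
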