Addgene plasmid #12613: pB1H2
Depositing lab: Scot Wolfe. Depositing organization: University of Massachusetts, Worcester. Publication: A bacterial one-hybrid system for determining the DNA-binding specificity of transcription factors. Meng X, Brodsky MH, Wolfe SA. Nat Biotechnol. 2005 Aug . 23(8):988-94. 10.1038/nbt1120 PubMed 16041365.
Backbone
  Vector backbone: pB1H2
  Backbone size w/o insert (bp): 4093
  Vector type: Bacterial Expression
Growth in bacteria
  Bacterial resistance: Ampicillin, 100 μg/mL
  Growth temperature: 37°C
  Growth strain: DH5alpha
  Copy number: High Copy
Gene/Insert
  Gene/Insert name: dorsal RHR in pB1H2 (alt name: dorsal)
  Species: D. melanogaster (fly)
  Insert size (bp): 887
  GenBank ID: CG6667
  Entrez Gene: dl (a.k.a. Dmel_CG6667, CG6667, DL, Dl, Dmel\CG6667, Dor, Dorsal, GSd447, NF-KB, NF-kappaB, NFkappaB, anon-EST:GressD7, d, dL, fs(2)k10816, mat(2)dorsal, p65)
  Tag / fusion protein: flag (N terminal on backbone)
  Cloning method: Restriction Enzyme; 5′ cloning site KpnI (not destroyed); 3′ cloning site AvrII (not destroyed)
  Sequencing primers: 5′ CGTGATGTACGTCAGCCTGAAG; 3′ TTGTCGGCCTTTTTCTAGTCTCTAGA
Terms and licenses: Academic/Nonprofit Terms; Industry Terms: Not Available to Industry
How to cite: pB1H2 was a gift from Scot Wolfe (Addgene plasmid # 12613 ; http://n2t.net/addgene:12613 ; RRID:Addgene_12613)
