>Addgene plasmid #12613 | pB1H2 | addgene partial sequence | sequence record 19035 | pB1H-F 5'-GATTCGTCGTGCGGCAACCA-3'
TTCGTTGACTTACGTGATGTACGTCAGCCTGAAGTGAAAGAAGAGAAACCAGAGGCGGCCGCGGACTACA
AGGATGACGACGACAAGTTCCGGACCGGTTCCAAGACACCCCCCCATGGTACCAAGCCCTACGTAAAGAT
CACCGAACAACCGGCAGGAAAGGCGCTAAGGTTTCGCTACGAGTGCGAGGGACGCTCGGCGGGATCCATT
CCGGGCGTGAACTCTACGCCGGAGAACAAGACCTATCCGACAATCGAAATTGTGGGCTACAAGGGACGCG
CCGTAGTTGTTGTCTCCTGCGTCACAAAGGATACGCCATATCGTCCTCATCCCCACAATTTAGTTGGCAA
GGAGGGCTGCAAGAAGGGCGTCTGTACACTGGAGATCAACAGTGAGACAATGCGAGCGGTGTTCAGTAAC
TTGGGTATCCAGTGTGTCAAAAAGAAGGACATTGAGGCGGCGCTCAAGGCGCGCGAGGAGATCCGTGTGG
ATCCGTTTAAGACTGGCTTTTCGCATCGTTTCCAGCCCTCGAGCATAGATCTGAATTCGGTGCGATTGTG
CTTTCAAGTATTCATGGAGAGCGAGCAGAAGGGTCGATTCACCTCGCCACTGCCGCCGGTAGTTTCGGAG
CCCATCTTCGATAAGAAGGCCATGTCCGACCTGGTCATCTGCCGGCTGTGTAGCTGCTCGGCCACCGTTT
TCTGCAACACCCAGATCATCCTGCTCT
